Addgene plasmid #216671: pET-hisT4DNALig
Purpose: Expresses his-tagged T4 DNA ligase in E. coli hosts
Depositing lab: Po-Min Chiang. Depositing organization: National Cheng Kung University. Publication: USPPAR is a cost-effective, scalable, and highly sensitive single-cell RNA sequencing workflow compatible with diverse specimens. Hsueh YW, Chiang PM. PLoS Biol. 2025 Dec 15;23(12):e3003537. doi: 10.1371/journal.pbio.3003537. eCollection 2025 Dec. PubMed 41396975.
Backbone
  Vector backbone: pET3c
  Backbone size w/o insert (bp): 4604
  Vector type: Bacterial Expression
Growth in bacteria
  Bacterial resistance: Ampicillin, 100 μg/mL
  Growth temperature: 37°C
  Growth strain: NEB Stable
  Copy number: High Copy
Gene/Insert
  Gene/Insert name: T4 DNA Ligase
  Species: T4 phage
  Insert size (bp): 1461
  Entrez Gene: 30 (a.k.a. T4p202, lig)
  Promoter: T7
  Tag / fusion protein: his-tag (N terminal on insert)
  Cloning method: Gibson Cloning
  Sequencing primers: 5′ T7 promoter; 3′ T7 terminator
Terms and licenses: Academic/Nonprofit Terms; Industry Terms: Not Available to Industry
How to cite: pET-hisT4DNALig was a gift from Po-Min Chiang (Addgene plasmid # 216671 ; http://n2t.net/addgene:216671 ; RRID:Addgene_216671)
