[The description below was written by a language model from this plasmid's Addgene catalogue record and pLannotate feature annotations shown in this document.]
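Description:
pET-hisT4DNALig is a bacterial expression plasmid built on the pET3c backbone for producing N-terminally His-tagged bacteriophage T4 DNA ligase (gene 30, lig) in E. coli. The sequenced construct is about 6.1 kb, consistent with a roughly 1.46 kb ligase insert placed by Gibson assembly into the 4.6 kb vector. It is maintained through a ColE1/pMB1-type origin and selected with ampicillin via the β-lactamase gene and its native promoter. The pBR322-derived backbone also carries rop and the bom mobilisation region. The catalogue lists the plasmid as high copy, although rop normally moderates copy number in pBR322-type replicons. Two fragments of the tetracycline resistance gene, with the tet promoter, flank the expression cassette. They are remnants of the pBR322 tet gene interrupted by the pET cassette, so tetracycline selection is not expected to be functional.

The expression cassette lies on the reverse strand and follows the standard pET layout: a T7 promoter, the efficient T7 gene 10 ribosome binding site, the ligase coding sequence, and a T7 terminator. The His-tag is not annotated separately, but the short gap between the RBS and the ligase ORF fits the recorded N-terminal tag. A small fragment annotated as a T7 gene 10-derived sequence sits between the ligase ORF and the terminator and is probably residual vector sequence. Transcription depends on T7 RNA polymerase, so expression requires a host that supplies that enzyme, such as a DE3 lysogen. No lac operator or lacI is annotated. The tag allows immobilised-metal affinity purification, making the plasmid suited to in-house production of ligase. The associated publication describes a cost-effective single-cell RNA sequencing workflow.
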