Features (pLannotate 1.2.2; 14 found; start..end, strand, type, name):
     10..38      +  promoter       tet promoter: E. coli promoter for tetracycline efflux protein gene
     86..378     +  CDS            TcR (fragment): tetracycline efflux protein; tet; confers resistance to tetracycline
    404..451     -  terminator     T7 terminator: transcription terminator for bacteriophage T7 RNA polymerase
    459..508     -  CDS            SET1 (fragment): solubility-enhancement tag derived from T7 phage gene 10B
    528..1985    -  CDS            30: DNLI_BPT4 - Experimental evidence at protein level: Swiss-Prot protein existence level 1. DNA ligase, which is expressed in the early stage of lytic development, has been implicated in T4 DNA synthesis and genetic recombination. It may also play a role in T4 DNA repair. From Enterobacteria phage T4 (Bacteriophage T4).
   2020..2042    -  RBS            RBS: efficient ribosome binding site from bacteriophage T7 gene 10 (Olins and Rangwala, 1989)
   2074..2092    -  promoter       T7 promoter: promoter for bacteriophage T7 RNA polymerase
   2114..3014    +  CDS            TcR (fragment): tetracycline efflux protein; tet; confers resistance to tetracycline
   3256..3636    -  CDS            YPB1_ECOLX: Protein predicted: Swiss-Prot protein existence level 4. From Escherichia coli.
   3653..3844    +  CDS            rop: Rop protein, which maintains plasmids at low copy number; rop
   3946..4085    +  misc_feature   bom: basis of mobility region from pBR322
   4271..4859    -  rep_origin     ori: high-copy-number ColE1/pMB1/pBR322/pUC origin of replication
   5030..5890    -  CDS            AmpR: β-lactamase; bla; confers resistance to ampicillin, carbenicillin, and related antibiotics
   5891..5995    -  promoter       AmpR promoter: bla
>Addgene plasmid #216671 | pET-hisT4DNALig | addgene full sequence | sequence record 429632 | Addgene NGS Result
TTCTCATGTTTGACAGCTTATCATCGATAAGCTTTAATGCGGTAGTTTATCACAGTTAAATTGCTAACGC
AGTCAGGCACCGTGTATGAAATCTAACAATGCGCTCATCGTCATCCTCGGCACCGTCACCCTGGATGCTG
TAGGCATAGGCTTGGTTATGCCGGTACTGCCGGGCCTCTTGCGGGATATCGTCCATTCCGACAGCATCGC
CAGTCACTATGGCGTGCTGCTAGCGCTATATGCGTTGATGCAATTTCTATGCGCACCCGTTCTCGGAGCA
CTGTCCGACCGCTTTGGCCGCCGCCCAGTCCTGCTCGCTTCGCTACTTGGAGCCACTATCGACTACGCGA
TCATGGCGACCACACCCGTCCTGTGGATATCCGGATATAGTTCCTCCTTTCAGCAAAAAACCCCTCAAGA
CCCGTTTAGAGGCCCCAAGGGGTTATGCTAGTTATTGCTCAGCGGTGGCAGCAGCCAACTCAGCTTCCTT
TCGGGCTTTGTTAGCAGCCGGATCCGCATAGGCCTTATAGACCAGTTACCTCATGAAAATCACCAAATAC
ATCTTCGAATGTATTAGCTTTAGTTTTATCTTCACGTAAACGAATCGCAATCGGAAGAAATAATTTAACG
TAATCAGTGCGGCCATCAGATTTTAACCAACCGTTGCATTCGCACTCTAGAATTTTTCCAATATAATAAT
TTTGGTTTTCCATAATGCGAGTACGGTCAAGTTCATGCGATTTTACACCGGCTTTATCTTTTAAGCCTGA
ACCAGCATTTACCTTAATTTTTCCACACTCTGACTCAAGAATAAATCCACCCGCTTTAGTAGGGTCTTTA
CGGTGAGGATAAATTCCTACAATTTTTAAATCAACATCAATTACTTCTTTAAATTTATAAAGATTTTTTG
AACGAGCATTTTCCCATAATCCATCGATATTTTTGAGAATAATACCTTCAAGACCTTGGTCAATATACTT
TTTATAAATTACCTTAGCTTCATCTAGGTTATTTACTACCTGGTTTTCAATTAAAATTACTTTATCATAT
CCAGATGTCATTTGTTCTAGTTTAGAAAAACGTACATCATATTTCAAACGAAATGCAGGAAGACTGTATA
TTTCTACCAACGGGACATAATCCCAGACCTGAAACTTCATGCATTGTGCTTCTTTTTCAGAAATGGTTCC
CTTTAAAGATTTATTGGCGATTCCATTAGAAGCAGTACGTGATTCAGCAACTTCGGCGAATTCTTTAGCT
TTACTGTTTTCAGGATAAGCATCAAAAAGAAAATCTAGGCCTTCTGGCTCCTTTTTAACTTGCTCATGGT
ATACCAATTCGCCATCAATCAACACACCTTCTGGATGAATCTGGCGGGCTTCAGCGGTCATTTTAATTAA
CTCTTCCTTAAGAAGATCTAATCCTAGATATTCATTACCAGCTCGTGATAAAAGACGAACATCATCTAAT
TCATCACCTCTAACTTCAGCAAAACACCGAGCTCCATCAGCTTTTAACTGAGCAAAGGCTGGAAATTTGA
TATTCTTATTAATGCCTTTTTCATCATAAGAACTTGCGAGCATTTGAGGTTGTTCAGGAATTAAACCTGG
CCAAACTTTGTTTGCAATAGATACTGAAGCACCACATTCAAGGTCTCGCATCATCACTCGACGCAAAACT
TCAACATCATCTTTTTTACCATCGGTGATATATCCAGTTAATTCCTCAATTGCTGCATTTCCAGTCAATT
TCCGAGTAGCTAATGTGAATTCAATGAAGTCAAGCATATCGGTAAGAGTCAACATTCCAAAACTCTGGGT
AGCAATACCAGGTTTAGGCCATTTCTTGATATAATACTGTAACCCACGAGAATAAGTCAGACGATATACT
CGTTTAAGCAATTCATTATCTTTATTCTTTTCAAGAATTGCTTGCTTCTGTTTAGTTGAACCAATAGATG
CTATTTCGTTCAGAATTTTAAGAATGCCGCTGTGATGGTGATGGTGGTGCATATGTATATCTCCTTCTTA
AAGTTAAACAAAATTATTTCTAGAGGGAAACCGTTGTGGTCTCCCTATAGTGAGTCGTATTAATTTCGCG
GGATCGAGATCTCGATCCTCTACGCCGGACGCATCGTGGCCGGCATCACCGGCGCCACAGGTGCGGTTGC
TGGCGCCTATATCGCCGACATCACCGATGGGGAAGATCGGGCTCGCCACTTCGGGCTCATGAGCGCTTGT
TTCGGCGTGGGTATGGTGGCAGGCCCCGTGGCCGGGGGACTGTTGGGCGCCATCTCCTTGCATGCACCAT
TCCTTGCGGCGGCGGTGCTCAACGGCCTCAACCTACTACTGGGCTGCTTCCTAATGCAGGAGTCGCATAA
GGGAGAGCGTCGACCGATGCCCTTGAGAGCCTTCAACCCAGTCAGCTCCTTCCGGTGGGCGCGGGGCATG
ACTATCGTCGCCGCACTTATGACTGTCTTCTTTATCATGCAACTCGTAGGACAGGTGCCGGCAGCGCTCT
GGGTCATTTTCGGCGAGGACCGCTTTCGCTGGAGCGCGACGATGATCGGCCTGTCGCTTGCGGTATTCGG
AATCTTGCACGCCCTCGCTCAAGCCTTCGTCACTGGTCCCGCCACCAAACGTTTCGGCGAGAAGCAGGCC
ATTATCGCCGGCATGGCGGCCGACGCGCTGGGCTACGTCTTGCTGGCGTTCGCGACGCGAGGCTGGATGG
CCTTCCCCATTATGATTCTTCTCGCTTCCGGCGGCATCGGGATGCCCGCGTTGCAGGCCATGCTGTCCAG
GCAGGTAGATGACGACCATCAGGGACAGCTTCAAGGATCGCTCGCGGCTCTTACCAGCCTAACTTCGATC
ATTGGACCGCTGATCGTCACGGCGATTTATGCCGCCTCGGCGAGCACATGGAACGGGTTGGCATGGATTG
TAGGCGCCGCCCTATACCTTGTCTGCCTCCCCGCGTTGCGTCGCGGTGCATGGAGCCGGGCCACCTCGAC
CTGAATGGAAGCCGGCGGCACCTCGCTAACGGATTCACCACTCCAAGAATTGGAGCCAATCAATTCTTGC
GGAGAACTGTGAATGCGCAAACCAACCCTTGGCAGAACATATCCATCGCGTCCGCCATCTCCAGCAGCCG
CACGCGGCGCATCTCGGGCAGCGTTGGGTCCTGGCCACGGGTGCGCATGATCGTGCTCCTGTCGTTGAGG
ACCCGGCTAGGCTGGCGGGGTTGCCTTACTGGTTAGCAGAATGAATCACCGATACGCGAGCGAACGTGAA
GCGACTGCTGCTGCAAAACGTCTGCGACCTGAGCAACAACATGAATGGTCTTCGGTTTCCGTGTTTCGTA
AAGTCTGGAAACGCGGAAGTCAGCGCCCTGCACCATTATGTTCCGGATCTGCATCGCAGGATGCTGCTGG
CTACCCTGTGGAACACCTACATCTGTATTAACGAAGCGCTGGCATTGACCCTGAGTGATTTTTCTCTGGT
CCCGCCGCATCCATACCGCCAGTTGTTTACCCTCACAACGTTCCAGTAACCGGGCATGTTCATCATCAGT
AACCCGTATCGTGAGCATCCTCTCTCGTTTCATCGGTATCATTACCCCCATGAACAGAAATCCCCCTTAC
ACGGAGGCATCAGTGACCAAACAGGAAAAAACCGCCCTTAACATGGCCCGCTTTATCAGAAGCCAGACAT
TAACGCTTCTGGAGAAACTCAACGAGCTGGACGCGGATGAACAGGCAGACATCTGTGAATCGCTTCACGA
CCACGCTGATGAGCTTTACCGCAGCTGCCTCGCGCGTTTCGGTGATGACGGTGAAAACCTCTGACACATG
CAGCTCCCGGAGACGGTCACAGCTTGTCTGTAAGCGGATGCCGGGAGCAGACAAGCCCGTCAGGGCGCGT
CAGCGGGTGTTGGCGGGTGTCGGGGCGCAGCCATGACCCAGTCACGTAGCGATAGCGGAGTGTATACTGG
CTTAACTATGCGGCATCAGAGCAGATTGTACTGAGAGTGCACCATTGCGGTGTGAAATACCGCACAGATG
CGTAAGGAGAAAATACCGCATCAGGCGCTCTTCCGCTTCCTCGCTCACTGACTCGCTGCGCTCGGTCGTT
CGGCTGCGGCGAGCGGTATCAGCTCACTCAAAGGCGGTAATACGGTTATCCACAGAATCAGGGGATAACG
CAGGAAAGAACATGTGAGCAAAAGGCCAGCAAAAGGCCAGGAACCGTAAAAAGGCCGCGTTGCTGGCGTT
TTTCCATAGGCTCCGCCCCCCTGACGAGCATCACAAAAATCGACGCTCAAGTCAGAGGTGGCGAAACCCG
ACAGGACTATAAAGATACCAGGCGTTTCCCCCTGGAAGCTCCCTCGTGCGCTCTCCTGTTCCGACCCTGC
CGCTTACCGGATACCTGTCCGCCTTTCTCCCTTCGGGAAGCGTGGCGCTTTCTCATAGCTCACGCTGTAG
GTATCTCAGTTCGGTGTAGGTCGTTCGCTCCAAGCTGGGCTGTGTGCACGAACCCCCCGTTCAGCCCGAC
CGCTGCGCCTTATCCGGTAACTATCGTCTTGAGTCCAACCCGGTAAGACACGACTTATCGCCACTGGCAG
CAGCCACTGGTAACAGGATTAGCAGAGCGAGGTATGTAGGCGGTGCTACAGAGTTCTTGAAGTGGTGGCC
TAACTACGGCTACACTAGAAGGACAGTATTTGGTATCTGCGCTCTGCTGAAGCCAGTTACCTTCGGAAAA
AGAGTTGGTAGCTCTTGATCCGGCAAACAAACCACCGCTGGTAGCGGTGGTTTTTTTGTTTGCAAGCAGC
AGATTACGCGCAGAAAAAAAGGATCTCAAGAAGATCCTTTGATCTTTTCTACGGGGTCTGACGCTCAGTG
GAACGAAAACTCACGTTAAGGGATTTTGGTCATGAGATTATCAAAAAGGATCTTCACCTAGATCCTTTTA
AATTAAAAATGAAGTTTTAAATCAATCTAAAGTATATATGAGTAAACTTGGTCTGACAGTTACCAATGCT
TAATCAGTGAGGCACCTATCTCAGCGATCTGTCTATTTCGTTCATCCATAGTTGCCTGACTCCCCGTCGT
GTAGATAACTACGATACGGGAGGGCTTACCATCTGGCCCCAGTGCTGCAATGATACCGCGAGACCCACGC
TCACCGGCTCCAGATTTATCAGCAATAAACCAGCCAGCCGGAAGGGCCGAGCGCAGAAGTGGTCCTGCAA
CTTTATCCGCCTCCATCCAGTCTATTAATTGTTGCCGGGAAGCTAGAGTAAGTAGTTCGCCAGTTAATAG
TTTGCGCAACGTTGTTGCCATTGCTGCAGGCATCGTGGTGTCACGCTCGTCGTTTGGTATGGCTTCATTC
AGCTCCGGTTCCCAACGATCAAGGCGAGTTACATGATCCCCCATGTTGTGCAAAAAAGCGGTTAGCTCCT
TCGGTCCTCCGATCGTTGTCAGAAGTAAGTTGGCCGCAGTGTTATCACTCATGGTTATGGCAGCACTGCA
TAATTCTCTTACTGTCATGCCATCCGTAAGATGCTTTTCTGTGACTGGTGAGTACTCAACCAAGTCATTC
TGAGAATAGTGTATGCGGCGACCGAGTTGCTCTTGCCCGGCGTCAACACGGGATAATACCGCGCCACATA
GCAGAACTTTAAAAGTGCTCATCATTGGAAAACGTTCTTCGGGGCGAAAACTCTCAAGGATCTTACCGCT
GTTGAGATCCAGTTCGATGTAACCCACTCGTGCACCCAACTGATCTTCAGCATCTTTTACTTTCACCAGC
GTTTCTGGGTGAGCAAAAACAGGAAGGCAAAATGCCGCAAAAAAGGGAATAAGGGCGACACGGAAATGTT
GAATACTCATACTCTTCCTTTTTCAATATTATTGAAGCATTTATCAGGGTTATTGTCTCATGAGCGGATA
CATATTTGAATGTATTTAGAAAAATAAACAAATAGGGGTTCCGCGCACATTTCCCCGAAAAGTGCCACCT
GACGTCTAAGAAACCATTATTATCATGACATTAACCTATAAAAATAGGCGTATCACGAGGCCCTTTCGTC
TTCAAGAA
